Addgene plasmid #60501: pSBtet-GN
Purpose: (Empty Backbone) SB-transposon with inducible SfiI cloning site for GOI (contains firefly luciferase) and constitutive expression of GFP, rtTA and neomycin resistance gene
Depositing lab: Eric Kowarz. Depositing organization: Goethe-Universitaet Frankfurt am Main. Publication: Optimized Sleeping Beauty transposons rapidly generate stable transgenic cell lines. Kowarz E, Loescher D, Marschalek R. Biotechnol J. 2015 Feb 4. doi: 10.1002/biot.201400821. PubMed 25650551.
Backbone
  Vector backbone: pUC19
  Backbone size (bp): 2021
  Vector type: Mammalian Expression ; Transposon
  Promoter: TCE & RPBSA
  Selectable markers: Neomycin (select with G418)
Growth in bacteria
  Bacterial resistance: Ampicillin, 100 μg/mL
  Growth temperature: 37°C
  Growth strain: Top10
  Copy number: High Copy
Gene/Insert
  Cloning method: Restriction Enzyme
  Sequencing primers: 5′ CCTGGAGCCAATTCCAACTCT; 3′ CACTGCATTCTTGTTGTGGTT
Terms and licenses: Academic/Nonprofit Terms; Industry Terms: Not Available to Industry
How to cite: pSBtet-GN was a gift from Eric Kowarz (Addgene plasmid # 60501 ; http://n2t.net/addgene:60501 ; RRID:Addgene_60501)
