[The description below was written by a language model from this plasmid's Addgene catalogue record and pLannotate feature annotations shown in this document.]
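Description:
pSBtet-GN is an empty-backbone Sleeping Beauty transposon vector built on pUC19 for making stable, doxycycline-inducible mammalian cell lines. It is propagated in E. coli at high copy number through the ColE1/pUC origin and selected with ampicillin via the β-lactamase gene and its native promoter. The annotated feature table does not call the Sleeping Beauty inverted terminal repeats, but the catalogue entry describes the plasmid as an SB transposon, so the mammalian cassettes are presumably flanked by transposon ends that allow genomic integration when a Sleeping Beauty transposase is supplied separately.

The payload has two expression units. The first is the inducible unit: a tight Tet-responsive promoter (seven tet operators upstream of a minimal CMV promoter, listed in the record as TCE) drives a firefly luciferase (luc2) coding sequence that occupies the SfiI cloning site and is meant to be replaced by the gene of interest. An SV40 polyadenylation signal lies just downstream of it, although it is annotated on the opposite strand. The second unit, driven according to the catalogue by the constitutive RPBSA promoter (not annotated in the table), contains EGFP, a reverse tetracycline transactivator (rtTA3-like, with VP16-derived minimal activation domains) and the neomycin phosphotransferase gene in series, ending in a bGH polyadenylation signal. The short gaps between these three reading frames suggest linking elements, but the record does not identify them.

Because the transactivator, a fluorescent marker and G418 resistance are carried on the same transposon as the inducible cassette, a single integration event yields cells that can be selected or sorted and then induced with doxycycline. The unmodified vector can serve as an inducible luciferase control.
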