Features (pLannotate 1.2.2; 15 found; start..end, strand, type, name):
    295..607     +  promoter       tight TRE promoter: Tet-responsive promoter PTight, consisting of seven tet operator sequences followed by the minimal CMV promoter
    686..2338    +  CDS            luciferase: firefly luciferase synthetic luc2 version of the luciferase gene
   2414..2495    -  polyA_signal   SV40 poly(A) signal: SV40 polyadenylation signal
   2518..2586    -  CDS            large T antigen (fragment): large T antigen from SV40 (simian virus 40)
   3218..3934    +  CDS            EGFP: EGFP is a basic (constitutively fluorescent) green fluorescent protein published in 1996, derived from Aequorea victoria. It is reported to be a rapidly-maturing weak dimer with moderate acid sensitivity.
   4001..4698    +  CDS            rtTA3 (fragment): reverse tetracycline transactivator 3 activates expression from Tet-responsive promoters in the presence of doxycycline
   4628..4738    +  CDS            VP48: 3 tandem repeats of the minimal activation domain of herpes simplex virus VP16 (Cheng et al., 2013)
   4808..5599    +  CDS            neo: KKA2_KLEPN - Also known as kan, nptII. Experimental evidence at protein level: Swiss-Prot protein existence level 1. Resistance to kanamycin, neomycin, paromomycin, ribostamycin, butirosin and gentamicin B. From Klebsiella pneumoniae.
   5663..5887    +  polyA_signal   bGH poly(A) signal: bovine growth hormone polyadenylation signal
   5891..5912    +  promoter       SV40 promoter (fragment): SV40 enhancer and early promoter
   6384..6972    -  rep_origin     ori: high-copy-number ColE1/pMB1/pBR322/pUC origin of replication
   7143..8003    -  CDS            AmpR: β-lactamase; bla; confers resistance to ampicillin, carbenicillin, and related antibiotics
   8004..8108    -  promoter       AmpR promoter: bla
   8135..8185    +  misc_feature   bom (fragment): basis of mobility region from pBR322
   8186..8216    -  rep_origin     M13 ori (fragment): M13 bacteriophage origin of replication; arrow indicates direction of (+) strand synthesis
>Addgene plasmid #60501 | pSBtet-GN | depositor full sequence | sequence record 97546 | pSBtet-GN sequence 8216 bps
GGATCCCTATACAGTTGAAGTCGGAAGTTTACATACACTTAAGTTGGAGTCATTAAAACTCGTTTTTCAA
CTACTCCACAAATTTCTTGTTAACAAACAATAGTTTTGGCAAGTCAGTTAGGACATCTACTTTGTGCATG
ACACAAGTCATTTTTCCAACAATTGTTTACAGACAGATTATTTCACTTATAATTCACTGTATCACAATTC
CAGTGGGTCAGAAGTTTACATACACTAAGTTCGACTCCTCTGCAGAATGCGGCGATGTTTCGGTAAGGGG
TCCGCTATCTAGACGAGTTTACTCCCTATCAGTGATAGAGAACGTATGTCGAGTTTACTCCCTATCAGTG
ATAGAGAACGATGTCGAGTTTACTCCCTATCAGTGATAGAGAACGTATGTCGAGTTTACTCCCTATCAGT
GATAGAGAACGTATGTCGAGTTTACTCCCTATCAGTGATAGAGAACGTATGTCGAGTTTATCCCTATCAG
TGATAGAGAACGTATGTCGAGTTTACTCCCTATCAGTGATAGAGAACGTATGTCGATTAGGCGTGTACGG
TGGGCGCCTATAAAAGCAGAGCTCGTTTAGTGAACCGTCAGATCGCCTGGAGCCAATTCCAACTCTTTTG
CCTTATACCTACTTTCCGTACCACTTCCTACCCTCGAAAGGCCTCTGAGGCCACCATGGAAGATGCCAAA
AACATTAAGAAGGGCCCAGCGCCATTCTACCCACTCGAAGACGGGACCGCCGGCGAGCAGCTGCACAAAG
CCATGAAGCGCTACGCCCTGGTGCCCGGCACCATCGCCTTTACCGACGCACATATCGAGGTGGACATTAC
CTACGCCGAGTACTTCGAGATGAGCGTTCGGCTGGCAGAAGCTATGAAGCGCTATGGGCTGAATACAAAC
CATCGGATCGTGGTGTGCAGCGAGAATAGCTTGCAGTTCTTCATGCCCGTGTTGGGTGCCCTGTTCATCG
GTGTGGCTGTGGCCCCAGCTAACGACATCTACAACGAGCGCGAGCTGCTGAACAGCATGGGCATCAGCCA
GCCCACCGTCGTATTCGTGAGCAAGAAAGGGCTGCAAAAGATCCTCAACGTGCAAAAGAAGCTACCGATC
ATACAAAAGATCATCATCATGGATAGCAAGACCGACTACCAGGGCTTCCAAAGCATGTACACCTTCGTGA
CTTCCCATTTGCCACCCGGCTTCAACGAGTACGACTTCGTGCCCGAGAGCTTCGACCGGGACAAAACCAT
CGCCCTGATCATGAACAGTAGTGGCAGTACCGGATTGCCCAAGGGCGTAGCCCTACCGCACCGCACCGCT
TGTGTCCGATTCAGTCATGCCCGCGACCCCATCTTCGGCAACCAGATCATCCCCGACACCGCTATCCTCA
GCGTGGTGCCATTTCACCACGGCTTCGGCATGTTCACCACGCTGGGCTACTTGATCTGCGGCTTTCGGGT
CGTGCTCATGTACCGCTTCGAGGAGGAGCTATTCTTGCGCAGCTTGCAAGACTATAAGATTCAATCTGCC
CTGCTGGTGCCCACACTATTTAGCTTCTTCGCTAAGAGCACTCTCATCGACAAGTACGACCTAAGCAACT
TGCACGAGATCGCCAGCGGCGGGGCGCCGCTCAGCAAGGAGGTAGGTGAGGCCGTGGCCAAACGCTTCCA
CCTACCAGGCATCCGCCAGGGCTACGGCCTGACAGAAACAACCAGCGCCATTCTGATCACCCCCGAAGGG
GACGACAAGCCTGGCGCAGTAGGCAAGGTGGTGCCCTTCTTCGAGGCTAAGGTGGTGGACTTGGACACCG
GTAAGACACTGGGTGTGAACCAGCGCGGCGAGCTGTGCGTCCGTGGCCCCATGATCATGAGCGGCTACGT
TAACAACCCCGAGGCTACAAACGCTCTCATCGACAAGGACGGCTGGCTGCACAGCGGCGACATCGCCTAC
TGGGACGAGGACGAGCACTTCTTCATCGTGGACCGGCTGAAGAGCCTGATCAAATACAAGGGCTACCAGG
TAGCCCCAGCCGAACTGGAGAGCATCCTGCTGCAACACCCCAACATCTTCGACGCCGGGGTCGCCGGCCT
GCCCGACGACGATGCCGGCGAGCTGCCCGCCGCAGTCGTCGTGCTGGAACACGGTAAAACCATGACCGAG
AAGGAGATCGTGGACTATGTGGCCAGCCAGGTTACAACCGCCAAGAAGCTGCGCGGTGGTGTTGTGTTCG
TGGACGAGGTGCCTAAAGGACTGACCGGCAAGTTGGACGCCCGCAAGATCCGCGAGATTCTCATTAAGGC
CAAGAAGGGCGGCAAGATCGCCGTGTAAGGCCTGTCAGGCCAAGCTTCCATCGATAGACATGATAAGATA
CATTGATGAGTTTGGACAAACCACAACAAGAATGCAGTGAAAAAAATGCTTTATTTGTGAAATTTGTGAT
GCTATTGCTTTATTTGTAACCATTATAAGCTGCAATAAACAAGTTAACAACAACAATTGCATTCATTTTA
TGTTTCAGGTTCAGGGGGAGATGTGGGAGGTTTTTTAAAGCAAGTAAAACCTCTACAAATGTGGTACCTA
GGCGAGACCCTGTCTCACAAAATAAAGTAAGCCCGGACTGAGTGCGGAAAGGCGGGCCTGGCGGGTCTGG
TCTCCCCATGCGGGCCACCAGAGGCCCTGCAGCCTTCAGTCGCTTGAAGGGGTAATGGCGCTTCCACTCA
CAAACATGGCGGACAGAGCGTGTGAACGAGATGAACAGCCCCTCAAAAATATGGCCGCCGAGGCTGGACG
GCCGTGCCCCAGCAGCACCGCCTCCGCGCCCCACGTGATCTCTCGCCGGGCACAGCGCTGACCGCGGAGG
TCCAACCGGAAGAATGTCCGGATTGGACATTCGGAAGAGGGCCCGCCTTCCCTGGGGAATCTCTGCGCAC
GCGCAGAACGCTTCGACCAATGAAAACACAGGAAGCCGTCCGCGCAACCGCGTTGCGTCACTTCTGCCGC
CCCTGTTTCAAGGTATATAGCCGTAGACGGAACTTCGCCTTTCTCTCGGCCTTAGCGCCATTTTTTTGGG
TGAGTGTTTTTTGGTTCCTGCGTTGGGATTCCGTGTACAATCCATAGACATCTGACCTCGGCACTTAGCA
TCATCACAGCAAACTAACTGTAGCCTTTCTCTCTTTCCCTGTAGAAACCTCTGCACCTGAGGCCACCATG
TTGAGCAAGGGCGAGGAGCTGTTCACCGGGGTGGTGCCCATCCTGGTCGAGCTGGACGGCGACGTAAACG
GCCACAAGTTCAGCGTGTCCGGCGAGGGCGAGGGCGATGCCACCTACGGCAAGCTGACCCTGAAGTTCAT
CTGCACCACCGGCAAGCTGCCCGTGCCCTGGCCCACCCTCGTGACCACCCTGACCTACGGCGTGCAGTGC
TTCAGCCGCTACCCCGACCACATGAAGCAGCACGACTTCTTCAAGTCCGCCATGCCCGAAGGCTACGTCC
AGGAGCGCACCATCTTCTTCAAGGACGACGGCAACTACAAGACCCGCGCCGAGGTGAAGTTCGAGGGCGA
CACCCTGGTGAACCGCATCGAGCTGAAGGGCATCGACTTCAAGGAGGACGGCAACATCCTGGGGCACAAG
CTGGAGTACAACTACAACAGCCACAACGTCTATATCATGGCCGACAAGCAGAAGAACGGCATCAAGGTGA
ACTTCAAGATCCGCCACAACATCGAGGACGGCAGCGTGCAGCTCGCCGACCACTACCAGCAGAACACCCC
CATCGGCGACGGCCCCGTGCTGCTGCCCGACAACCACTACCTGAGCACCCAGTCCGCCCTGAGCAAAGAC
CCCAACGAGAAGCGCGATCACATGGTCCTGCTGGAGTTCGTGACCGCCGCCGGGATCACTCTCGGCATGG
ACGAGCTGTACAAGGGCAGTGGAGCTACTAACTTCAGCCTGCTGAAGCAGGCTGGTGACGTCGAGGAGAA
TCCTGGCCCCATGTCTAGACTGGACAAGAGCAAAGTCATAAACGGCGCTCTGGAATTACTCAATGGAGTC
GGTATCGAAGGCCTGACGACAAGGAAACTCGCTCAAAAGCTGGGAGTTGAGCAGCCTACCCTGTACTGGC
ACGTGAAGAACAAGCGGGCCCTGCTCGATGCCCTGCCAATCGAGATGCTGGACAGGCATCATACCCACTT
CTGCCCCCTGGAAGGCGAGTCATGGCAAGACTTTCTGCGGAACAACGCCAAGTCATTCCGCTGTGCTCTC
CTCTCACATCGCGACGGGGCTAAAGTGCATCTCGGCACCCGCCCAACAGAGAAACAGTACGAAACCCTGG
AAAATCAGCTCGCGTTCCTGTGTCAGCAAGGCTTCTCCCTGGAGAACGCACTGTACGCTCTGTCCGCCGT
GGGCCACTTTACACTGGGCTGCGTATTGGAGGAACAGGAGCATCAAGTAGCAAAAGAGGAAAGAGAGACA
CCTACCACCGATTCTATGCCCCCACTTCTGAGACAAGCAATTGAGCTGTTCGACCGGCAGGGAGCCGAAC
CTGCCTTCCTTTTCGGCCTGGAACTAATCATATGTGGCCTGGAGAAACAGCTAAAGTGCGAAAGCGGCGG
GCCGGCCGACGCCCTTGACGATTTTGACTTAGACATGCTCCCAGCCGATGCCCTTGACGACTTTGACCTT
GATATGCTGCCTGCTGACGCTCTTGACGATTTTGACCTTGACATGCTCCCCGGGTCCGGCGCTACTAACT
TCAGCCTGCTGAAGCAGGCTGGTGACGTCGAGGAGAATCCTGGTCCCATGATTGAACAAGATGGATTGCA
CGCAGGTTCTCCGGCCGCTTGGGTGGAGAGGCTATTCGGCTATGACTGGGCACAACAGACAATCGGCTGC
TCTGATGCCGCCGTGTTCCGGCTGTCAGCGCAGGGGCGCCCGGTTCTTTTTGTCAAGACCGACCTGTCCG
GTGCCCTGAATGAACTGCAGGACGAGGCAGCGCGGCTATCGTGGCTGGCCACGACGGGCGTTCCTTGCGC
AGCTGTGCTCGACGTTGTCACTGAAGCGGGAAGGGACTGGCTGCTATTGGGCGAAGTGCCGGGGCAGGAT
CTCCTGTCATCTCACCTTGCTCCTGCCGAGAAAGTATCCATCATGGCTGATGCAATGCGGCGGCTGCATA
CGCTTGATCCGGCTACCTGCCCATTCGACCACCAAGCGAAACATCGCATCGAGCGAGCACGTACTCGGAT
GGAAGCCGGTCTTGTCGATCAGGATGATCTGGACGAAGAGCATCAGGGGCTCGCGCCAGCCGAACTGTTC
GCCAGGCTCAAGGCGCGCATGCCCGACGGCGAGGATCTCGTCGTGACCCATGGCGATGCCTGCTTGCCGA
ATATCATGGTGGAAAATGGCCGCTTTTCTGGATTCATCGACTGTGGCCGGCTGGGTGTGGCGGACCGCTA
TCAGGACATAGCGTTGGCTACCCGTGATATTGCTGAAGAGCTTGGCGGCGAATGGGCTGACCGCTTCCTC
GTGCTTTACGGTATCGCCGCTCCCGATTCGCAGCGCATCGCCTTCTATCGCCTTCTTGACGAGTTCTTCT
GATTCGAAGGCCTGTCGTGAAGCTTGGGGATCAATTCTCTAGAGCTCGCTGATCAGCCTCGACTGTGCCT
TCTAGTTGCCAGCCATCTGTTGTTTGCCCCTCCCCCGTGCCTTCCTTGACCCTGGAAGGTGCCACTCCCA
CTGTCCTTTCCTAATAAAATGAGGAAATTGCATCGCATTGTCTGAGTAGGTGTCATTCTATTCTGGGGGG
TGGGGTGGGGCAGGACAGCAAGGGGGAGGATTGGGAAGACAATAGCAGGCATGCTGGGGATGCGGTGGGC
TCTATGGCTTCTGAGGCGGAAAGAACCAGCTGGGCCTACTAGCTACTCGGGACCCCTTACCGAAACATCG
CCGCATTCTGCAGAGGAGTCGAGTGTATGTAAACTTCTGACCCACTGGGAATGTGATGAAAGAAATAAAA
GCTGAAATGAATCATTCTCTCTACTATTATTCTGATATTTCACATTCTTAAAATAAAGTGGTGATCCTAA
CTGACCTAAGACAGGGAATTTTTACTAGGATTAAATGTCAGGAATTGTGAAAAAGTGAGTTTAAATGTAT
TTGGCTAAGGTGTATGTAAACTTCCGACTTCAACTGTATAGGGATCCGCTTCCTCGCTCACTGACTCGCT
GCGCTCGGTCGTTCGGCTGCGGCGAGCGGTATCAGCTCACTCAAAGGCGGTAATACGGTTATCCACAGAA
TCAGGGGATAACGCAGGAAAGAACATGTGAGCAAAAGGCCAGCAAAAGGCCAGGAACCGTAAAAAGGCCG
CGTTGCTGGCGTTTTTCCATAGGCTCCGCCCCCCTGACGAGCATCACAAAAATCGACGCTCAAGTCAGAG
GTGGCGAAACCCGACAGGACTATAAAGATACCAGGCGTTTCCCCCTGGAAGCTCCCTCGTGCGCTCTCCT
GTTCCGACCCTGCCGCTTACCGGATACCTGTCCGCCTTTCTCCCTTCGGGAAGCGTGGCGCTTTCTCATA
GCTCACGCTGTAGGTATCTCAGTTCGGTGTAGGTCGTTCGCTCCAAGCTGGGCTGTGTGCACGAACCCCC
CGTTCAGCCCGACCGCTGCGCCTTATCCGGTAACTATCGTCTTGAGTCCAACCCGGTAAGACACGACTTA
TCGCCACTGGCAGCAGCCACTGGTAACAGGATTAGCAGAGCGAGGTATGTAGGCGGTGCTACAGAGTTCT
TGAAGTGGTGGCCTAACTACGGCTACACTAGAAGAACAGTATTTGGTATCTGCGCTCTGCTGAAGCCAGT
TACCTTCGGAAAAAGAGTTGGTAGCTCTTGATCCGGCAAACAAACCACCGCTGGTAGCGGTGGTTTTTTT
GTTTGCAAGCAGCAGATTACGCGCAGAAAAAAAGGATCTCAAGAAGATCCTTTGATCTTTTCTACGGGGT
CTGACGCTCAGTGGAACGAAAACTCACGTTAAGGGATTTTGGTCATGAGATTATCAAAAAGGATCTTCAC
CTAGATCCTTTTAAATTAAAAATGAAGTTTTAAATCAATCTAAAGTATATATGAGTAAACTTGGTCTGAC
AGTTACCAATGCTTAATCAGTGAGGCACCTATCTCAGCGATCTGTCTATTTCGTTCATCCATAGTTGCCT
GACTCCCCGTCGTGTAGATAACTACGATACGGGAGGGCTTACCATCTGGCCCCAGTGCTGCAATGATACC
GCGAGACCCACGCTCACCGGCTCCAGATTTATCAGCAATAAACCAGCCAGCCGGAAGGGCCGAGCGCAGA
AGTGGTCCTGCAACTTTATCCGCCTCCATCCAGTCTATTAATTGTTGCCGGGAAGCTAGAGTAAGTAGTT
CGCCAGTTAATAGTTTGCGCAACGTTGTTGCCATTGCTACAGGCATCGTGGTGTCACGCTCGTCGTTTGG
TATGGCTTCATTCAGCTCCGGTTCCCAACGATCAAGGCGAGTTACATGATCCCCCATGTTGTGCAAAAAA
GCGGTTAGCTCCTTCGGTCCTCCGATCGTTGTCAGAAGTAAGTTGGCCGCAGTGTTATCACTCATGGTTA
TGGCAGCACTGCATAATTCTCTTACTGTCATGCCATCCGTAAGATGCTTTTCTGTGACTGGTGAGTACTC
AACCAAGTCATTCTGAGAATAGTGTATGCGGCGACCGAGTTGCTCTTGCCCGGCGTCAATACGGGATAAT
ACCGCGCCACATAGCAGAACTTTAAAAGTGCTCATCATTGGAAAACGTTCTTCGGGGCGAAAACTCTCAA
GGATCTTACCGCTGTTGAGATCCAGTTCGATGTAACCCACTCGTGCACCCAACTGATCTTCAGCATCTTT
TACTTTCACCAGCGTTTCTGGGTGAGCAAAAACAGGAAGGCAAAATGCCGCAAAAAAGGGAATAAGGGCG
ACACGGAAATGTTGAATACTCATACTCTTCCTTTTTCAATATTATTGAAGCATTTATCAGGGTTATTGTC
TCATGAGCGGATACATATTTGAATGTATTTAGAAAAATAAACAAATAGGGGTTCCGCGCACATTTCCCCG
AAAAGTGCCACCTGATGCGGTGTGAAATACCGCACAGATGCGTAAGGAGAAAATACCGCATCAGGAAATT
GTAAGCGTTAATATTTTGTTAAAATT
