>Addgene plasmid #60501 | pSBtet-GN | addgene partial sequence | sequence record 100503 | EBV-rev 5'-GTGGTTTGTCCAAACTCATC-3'
CGTGCTCATGTACCGCTTCGAGGAGGAGCTATTCTTGCGCAGCTTGCAAGACTATAAGATTCAATCTGCC
CTGCTGGTGCCCACACTATTTAGCTTCTTCGCTAAGAGCACTCTCATCGACAAGTACGACCTAAGCAACT
TGCACGAGATCGCCAGCGGCGGGGCGCCGCTCAGCAAGGAGGTAGGTGAGGCCGTGGCCAAACGCTTCCA
CCTACCAGGCATCCGCCAGGGCTACGGCCTGACAGAAACAACCAGCGCCATTCTGATCACCCCCGAAGGG
GACGACAAGCCTGGCGCAGTAGGCAAGGTGGTGCCCTTCTTCGAGGCTAAGGTGGTGGACTTGGACACCG
GTAAGACACTGGGTGTGAACCAGCGCGGCGAGCTGTGCGTCCGTGGCCCCATGATCATGAGCGGCTACGT
TAACAACCCCGAGGCTACAAACGCTCTCATCGACAAGGACGGCTGGCTGCACAGCGGCGACATCGCCTAC
TGGGACGAGGACGAGCACTTCTTCATCGTGGACCGGCTGAAGAGCCTGATCAAATACAAGGGCTACCAGG
TAGCCCCAGCCGAACTGGAGAGCATCCTGCTGCAACACCCCAACATCTTCGACGCCGGGGTCGCCGGCCT
GCCCGACGACGATGCCGGCGAGCTGCCCGCCGCAGTCGTCGTGCTGGAACACGGTAAAACCATGACCGAG
AAGGAGATCGTGGACTATGTGGCCAGCCAGGTTACAACCGCCAAGAAGCTGCGCGGTGGTGTTGTGTTCG
TGGACGAGGTGCCTAAAGGACTGACCGGCAAGTTGGACGCCCGCAAGATCCGCGAGATTCTCATTAAGGC
CAAGAAGGGCGGCAAGATCGCCGTGTAAGGCCTGTCAGGCCA
