>Addgene plasmid #60501 | pSBtet-GN | addgene partial sequence | sequence record 100690 | EGFP-C 5'-CATGGTCCTGCTGGAGTTCGTG-3'
CAGTGGAGCTACTAACTTCAGCCTGCTGAAGCAGGCTGGTGACGTCGAGGAGAATCCTGGCCCCATGTCT
AGACTGGACAAGAGCAAAGTCATAAACGGCGCTCTGGAATTACTCAATGGAGTCGGTATCGAAGGCCTGA
CGACAAGGAAACTCGCTCAAAAGCTGGGAGTTGAGCAGCCTACCCTGTACTGGCACGTGAAGAACAAGCG
GGCCCTGCTCGATGCCCTGCCAATCGAGATGCTGGACAGGCATCATACCCACTTCTGCCCCCTGGAAGGC
GAGTCATGGCAAGACTTTCTGCGGAACAACGCCAAGTCATTCCGCTGTGCTCTCCTCTCACATCGCGACG
GGGCTAAAGTGCATCTCGGCACCCGCCCAACAGAGAAACAGTACGAAACCCTGGAAAATCAGCTCGCGTT
CCTGTGTCAGCAAGGCTTCTCCCTGGAGAACGCACTGTACGCTCTGTCCGCCGTGGGCCACTTTACACTG
GGCTGCGTATTGGAGGAACAGGAGCATCAAGTAGCAAAAGAGGAAAGAGAGACACCTACCACCGATTCTA
TGCCCCCACTTCTGAGACAAGCAATTGAGCTGTTCGACCGGCAGGGAGCCGAACCTGCCTTCCTTTTCGG
CCTGGAACTAATCATATGTGGCCTGGAGAAACAGCTAAAGTGCGAAAGCGGCGGGCCGGCCGACGCCCTT
GACGATTTTGACTTAGACATGCTCCCAGCCGATGCCCTTGACGACTTTGACCTTGATATGCTGCCTGCTG
ACGCTCTTGACGATTTTGACCTTGACATGCTCCCCGGGTCCGGCGCTACTAACTTCAGCCTGCTGAAGCA
GGCTGGTGACGTCGAGG
