>Addgene plasmid #60501 | pSBtet-GN | addgene partial sequence | sequence record 100691 | Neo-R 5'-GCCCAGTCATAGCCGAATAG-3'
CTACTAACTTCAGCCTGCTGAAGCAGGCTGGTGACGTCGAGGAGAATCCTGGCCCCATGTCTAGACTGGA
CAAGAGCAAAGTCATAAACGGCGCTCTGGAATTACTCAATGGAGTCGGTATCGAAGGCCTGACGACAAGG
AAACTCGCTCAAAAGCTGGGAGTTGAGCAGCCTACCCTGTACTGGCACGTGAAGAACAAGCGGGCCCTGC
TCGATGCCCTGCCAATCGAGATGCTGGACAGGCATCATACCCACTTCTGCCCCCTGGAAGGCGAGTCATG
GCAAGACTTTCTGCGGAACAACGCCAAGTCATTCCGCTGTGCTCTCCTCTCACATCGCGACGGGGCTAAA
GTGCATCTCGGCACCCGCCCAACAGAGAAACAGTACGAAACCCTGGAAAATCAGCTCGCGTTCCTGTGTC
AGCAAGGCTTCTCCCTGGAGAACGCACTGTACGCTCTGTCCGCCGTGGGCCACTTTACACTGGGCTGCGT
ATTGGAGGAACAGGAGCATCAAGTAGCAAAAGAGGAAAGAGAGACACCTACCACCGATTCTATGCCCCCA
CTTCTGAGACAAGCAATTGAGCTGTTCGACCGGCAGGGAGCCGAACCTGCCTTCCTTTTCGGCCTGGAAC
TAATCATATGTGGCCTGGAGAAACAGCTAAAGTGCGAAAGCGGCGGGCCGGCCGACGCCCTTGACGATTT
TGACTTAGACATGCTCCCAGCCGATGCCCTTGACGACTTTGACCTTGATATGCTGCCTGCTGACGCTCTT
GACGATTTTGACCTTGACATGCTCCCCGGGTCCGGCGCTACTAACTTCAGCCTGCTGAAGCAGGCTGGTG
ACGTCGAGGAGAATCCTGGTCCCATGATTGAACAAGATGGATTGCACGCA
