>Addgene plasmid #60501 | pSBtet-GN | addgene partial sequence | sequence record 100931 | LNCX 5'-AGCTCGTTTAGTGAACCGTCAGATC-3'
TCTTTTGCCTTATACCTACTTTCCGTACCACTTCCTACCCTCGAAAGGCCTCTGAGGCCACCATGGAAGA
TGCCAAAAACATTAAGAAGGGCCCAGCGCCATTCTACCCACTCGAAGACGGGACCGCCGGCGAGCAGCTG
CACAAAGCCATGAAGCGCTACGCCCTGGTGCCCGGCACCATCGCCTTTACCGACGCACATATCGAGGTGG
ACATTACCTACGCCGAGTACTTCGAGATGAGCGTTCGGCTGGCAGAAGCTATGAAGCGCTATGGGCTGAA
TACAAACCATCGGATCGTGGTGTGCAGCGAGAATAGCTTGCAGTTCTTCATGCCCGTGTTGGGTGCCCTG
TTCATCGGTGTGGCTGTGGCCCCAGCTAACGACATCTACAACGAGCGCGAGCTGCTGAACAGCATGGGCA
TCAGCCAGCCCACCGTCGTATTCGTGAGCAAGAAAGGGCTGCAAAAGATCCTCAACGTGCAAAAGAAGCT
ACCGATCATACAAAAGATCATCATCATGGATAGCAAGACCGACTACCAGGGCTTCCAAAGCATGTACACC
TTCGTGACTTCCCATTTGCCACCCGGCTTCAACGAGTACGACTTCGTGCCCGAGAGCTTCGACCGGGACA
AAACCATCGCCCTGATCATGAACAGTAGTGGCAGTACCGGATTGCCCAAGGGCGTAGCCCTACCGCACCG
CACCGCTTGTGTCCGATTCAGTCATGCCCGCGACCCCATCTTCGGCAACCAGATCATCCCCGACACCGCT
ATCCTCAGCGTGGTGCCATTTCACCACGGCTTCGGCATGTTCACCACGCTGGGCTACTTGATCTGCGGCT
TTCGGGTCGTGCTCATGTACCGCTTCGAGGAGGAGCTATTCTTGCGCAGCTTGCAAGACTATAAGATTCA
ATCTGCCCTGCTGGTGCCCACACTATTTAGCTTCTTCGCTAAGAGCACTCTCATCGACAAGTACGACCTA
AGCAACTTGCACG
